Addgene plasmid #45584: pQuantA-hygro-amp
Purpose: (Empty Backbone)
Depositing lab: Andrzej Dziembowski. Depositing organization: Polish Academy of Sciences, Institute of Biochemistry and Biophysics. Publication: A new strategy for gene targeting and functional proteomics using the DT40 cell line. Orlowska KP, Klosowska K, Szczesny RJ, Cysewski D, Krawczyk PS, Dziembowski A. Nucleic Acids Res. 2013 Sep;41(17):e167. doi: 10.1093/nar/gkt650. Epub 2013 Jul 27. PubMed 23892402.
Backbone
  Vector backbone: pSilencer 2.1-U6 hygro
  Backbone manufacturer: Ambion
  Vector type: Cre/Lox ; DT40 cell line targeting
  Selectable markers: Hygromycin
  Tag / fusion protein: Quant-A tag (C terminal on backbone)
Growth in bacteria
  Bacterial resistance: Ampicillin, 100 μg/mL
  Growth temperature: 37°C
  Growth strain: DH5alpha
  Copy number: High Copy
Gene/Insert
  Cloning method: Ligation Independent Cloning
  Sequencing primers: 5′ GGGACTTTCCACACCTGG; 3′ GGGTTTTGTTTCATCACAGGG
Terms and licenses: Academic/Nonprofit Terms; Industry Terms: Not Available to Industry
How to cite: pQuantA-hygro-amp was a gift from Andrzej Dziembowski (Addgene plasmid # 45584 ; http://n2t.net/addgene:45584 ; RRID:Addgene_45584)
