[The description below was written by a language model from this plasmid's Addgene catalogue record and pLannotate feature annotations shown in this document.]
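Description:
pQuantA-hygro-amp is an empty-backbone gene-targeting vector derived from the commercial pSilencer 2.1-U6 hygro plasmid and designed for tagging endogenous genes in the chicken DT40 B-cell line, which is widely used because of its high rate of homologous recombination. In bacteria the 4,764-nt plasmid is maintained at high copy through a ColE1/pUC-type origin and selected with ampicillin via the β-lactamase gene. Short remnants of the lac promoter and operator are also detected and appear to be backbone leftovers. No U6 promoter is annotated in the feature table.

The functional payload has two parts. The first is the Quant-A tag, intended as a C-terminal fusion; the annotation shows that it includes two tandem IgG-binding units of Staphylococcus aureus protein A, which permit affinity capture on IgG matrices for proteomic analysis. The record does not describe any further components of the tag. The second is a hygromycin resistance cassette on the opposite strand, made up of an SV40 enhancer/early promoter fragment, the HygR coding sequence and an SV40 polyadenylation signal, with a small ble fragment between the last two. The mutant sites lox71 and lox66 lie at either end of a segment that, by the annotated coordinates, contains the bacterial origin and AmpR gene as well as this cassette, so Cre expression can remove the marker after targeted clones are selected. Recombination between these left- and right-element mutants leaves a doubly mutated site that Cre recognises poorly, which favours stable excision and allows repeated rounds of targeting.

No insert is present. Users add gene-specific sequences, presumably homology arms, by ligation-independent cloning, although the record does not specify the cloning sites.
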