Features (pLannotate 1.2.2; 13 found; start..end, strand, type, name):
     97..270     +  CDS            ProtA: IgG-binding unit of Staphylococcus aureus protein A
    274..444     +  CDS            ProtA: IgG-binding unit of Staphylococcus aureus protein A
    492..525     +  protein_bind   lox71: Left element (LE) mutant of loxP (Araki et al., 2010). Cre-mediated recombination occurs in the 8-bp core sequence (GCATACAT). Cre recombinase
   1331..1919    -  rep_origin     ori: high-copy-number ColE1/pMB1/pBR322/pUC origin of replication
   2090..2950    -  CDS            AmpR: β-lactamase; bla; confers resistance to ampicillin, carbenicillin, and related antibiotics
   2951..2970    -  promoter       AmpR promoter (fragment): bla
   2980..3004    +  promoter       lac promoter (fragment): promoter for the E. coli lac operon
   3012..3028    +  protein_bind   lac operator: The lac repressor binds to the lac operator to inhibit transcription in E. coli. This inhibition can be relieved by adding lactose or isopropyl-β-D-thiogalactopyranoside (IPTG). lac repressor encoded by lacI
   3101..3222    -  polyA_signal   SV40 poly(A) signal: SV40 polyadenylation signal
   3217..3342    -  CDS            ble (fragment): BLE_KLEPN - Experimental evidence at protein level: Swiss-Prot protein existence level 1. Binding protein with a strong affinity to the bleomycin family of antibiotics. Binds to CL990; an antimitotic-antibiotic compound. From Klebsiella pneumoniae.
   3352..4377    -  CDS            HygR: aminoglycoside phosphotransferase from E. coli; aph(4)-Ia; confers resistance to hygromycin
   4426..4719    -  promoter       SV40 promoter (fragment): SV40 enhancer and early promoter
   4722..4755    +  protein_bind   lox66: Right element (RE) mutant of loxP (Araki et al., 2010). Cre-mediated recombination occurs in the 8-bp core sequence (GCATACAT). Cre recombinase
>Addgene plasmid #45584 | pQuantA-hygro-amp | depositor full sequence | sequence record 64402 | pQuantA-hygro-amp sequence 4764 bps
AAGCTTGCCGCCGATATCACCAGCCTGTACAAGGGCGAGAATTTGTATTTTCAGGGTGAGCTCAAAACCG
CGGCTCTTGCGCAACACGATGAAGCCGTGGACAACAAATTCAACAAAGAACAACAAAACGCGTTCTATGA
GATCTTACATTTACCTAACTTAAACGAAGAACAACGAAACGCCTTCATCCAAAGTTTAAAAGATGACCCA
AGCCAAAGCGCTAACCTTTTAGCGGAAGCTAAAAAGCTAAATGATGCTCAGGCGCCGAAAGTAGACAACA
AATTCAACAAAGAACAACAAAACGCGTTCTATGAGATCTTACATTTACCTAACTTAAACGAAGAACAACG
AAACGCCTTCATCCAAAGTTTAAAAGATGACCCAAGCCAAAGCGCTAACCTTTTAGCAGAAGCTAAAAAG
CTAAATGGTGCTCAGGCGCCGAAAGTAGACGCGAATTCCGCGGGGAAGTCAACCTGAACTAGTGGATCCC
CTACCGTTCGTATAGCATACATTATACGAAGTTATTGATCAACCGGACTGTTACCAACACCCACACCCCT
GTGATGAAACAAAACCCATAAATGCGCATAAAACAAGACGAGATTGGCATGGCTTTATTTGTTTTTTCTT
TTGGCGCTTGACTCAGGATTAAAAAACTGGAATGGTGAAGGTGTCAGCAGCAGTCTTAAAATGAAACATG
TTGGAGCGAACGCCCCCAAAGTTCTACAATGCATCTGAGGACTTTGATTGTACATTTGTTTCTTTTTTAA
TAGTCATTCCAAATATTGTTATAATGCATTGTTACAGGAAGTTACTCGCCTCTGTGAAGGCAACAGCCCA
GCTGGGAGGAGCCGGTACCAATTACTGGTGTTAGATGATAATTGCTTGTCTGTAAATTATGTAACCCAAC
AAGTGTCTTTTTGTATCTTCCGCCTTAAAAACAAAACACACTTGATCCTTTTTGGTTTGTCAAGCAAGCG
GGCTGTGTTCCCCAGTGATAGATGTGAATGAAGGCTTTACAGTCCCCCACAGTCTAGGAGTAAAGTGCCA
GTATGTGGGGGAGGGAGGGGCTACCTGTACACTGACTTAAGACCAGTTCAAATAAAAGTGCACACAATAG
AGGCTTGACTGGTGTTCCCAGGGGGCGCTCTTCCGCTTCCTCGCTCACTGACTCGCTGCGCTCGGTCGTT
CGGCTGCGGCGAGCGGTATCAGCTCACTCAAAGGCGGTAATACGGTTATCCACAGAATCAGGGGATAACG
CAGGAAAGAACATGTGAGCAAAAGGCCAGCAAAAGGCCAGGAACCGTAAAAAGGCCGCGTTGCTGGCGTT
TTTCCATAGGCTCCGCCCCCCTGACGAGCATCACAAAAATCGACGCTCAAGTCAGAGGTGGCGAAACCCG
ACAGGACTATAAAGATACCAGGCGTTTCCCCCTGGAAGCTCCCTCGTGCGCTCTCCTGTTCCGACCCTGC
CGCTTACCGGATACCTGTCCGCCTTTCTCCCTTCGGGAAGCGTGGCGCTTTCTCATAGCTCACGCTGTAG
GTATCTCAGTTCGGTGTAGGTCGTTCGCTCCAAGCTGGGCTGTGTGCACGAACCCCCCGTTCAGCCCGAC
CGCTGCGCCTTATCCGGTAACTATCGTCTTGAGTCCAACCCGGTAAGACACGACTTATCGCCACTGGCAG
CAGCCACTGGTAACAGGATTAGCAGAGCGAGGTATGTAGGCGGTGCTACAGAGTTCTTGAAGTGGTGGCC
TAACTACGGCTACACTAGAAGAACAGTATTTGGTATCTGCGCTCTGCTGAAGCCAGTTACCTTCGGAAAA
AGAGTTGGTAGCTCTTGATCCGGCAAAAAAACCACCGCTGGTAGCGGTGGTTTTTTTGTTTGCAAGCAGC
AGATTACGCGCAGAAAAAAAGGATCTCAAGAAGATCCTTTGATCTTTTCTACGGGGTCTGACGCTCAGTG
GAACGAAAACTCACGTTAAGGGATTTTGGTCATGAGATTATCAAAAAGGATCTTCACCTAGATCCTTTTA
AATTAAAAATGAAGTTTTAAATCAATCTAAAGTATATATGAGTAAACTTGGTCTGACAGTTACCAATGCT
TAATCAGTGAGGCACCTATCTCAGCGATCTGTCTATTTCGTTCATCCATAGTTGCCTGACTCCCCGTCGT
GTAGATAACTACGATACGGGAGGGCTTACCATCTGGCCCCAGTGCTGCAATGATACCGCGAGACCCACGC
TCACCGGCTCCAGATTTATCAGCAATAAACCAGCCAGCCGGAAGGGCCGAGCGCAGAAGTGGTCCTGCAA
CTTTATCCGCCTCCATCCAGTCTATTAATTGTTGCCGGGAAGCTAGAGTAAGTAGTTCGCCAGTTAATAG
TTTGCGCAACGTTGTTGCCATTGCTACAGGCATCGTGGTGTCACGCTCGTCGTTTGGTATGGCTTCATTC
AGCTCCGGTTCCCAACGATCAAGGCGAGTTACATGATCCCCCATGTTGTGCAAAAAAGCGGTTAGCTCCT
TCGGTCCTCCGATCGTTGTCAGAAGTAAGTTGGCCGCAGTGTTATCACTCATGGTTATGGCAGCACTGCA
TAATTCTCTTACTGTCATGCCATCCGTAAGATGCTTTTCTGTGACTGGTGAGTACTCAACCAAGTCATTC
TGAGAATAGTGTATGCGGCGACCGAGTTGCTCTTGCCCGGCGTCAATACGGGATAATACCGCGCCACATA
GCAGAACTTTAAAAGTGCTCATCATTGGAAAACGTTCTTCGGGGCGAAAACTCTCAAGGATCTTACCGCT
GTTGAGATCCAGTTCGATGTAACCCACTCGTGCACCCAACTGATCTTCAGCATCTTTTACTTTCACCAGC
GTTTCTGGGTGAGCAAAAACAGGAAGGCAAAATGCCGCAAAAAAGGGAATAAGGGCGACACGGAAATGTT
GAATACTCATACTCTTCCTTTTTCAATATTCAGGCTTACCTTTATGCTTCCGGCTCGTATGTTGTGTGGA
ATTGTGAGCGGATAACAATTTCACACAGGAAACAGCTATGACCATGATTACGCCAAGCTCTAGCTAGAGG
TCGACGGTATACAGACATGATAAGATACATTGATGAGTTTGGACAAACCACAACTAGAATGCAGTGAAAA
AAATGCTTTATTTGTGAAATTTGTGATGCTATTGCTTTATTTGTAACCATTATAAGCTGCAATAAACAAG
TTGGGGTGGGCGAAGAACTCCAGCATGAGATCCCCGCGCTGGAGGATCATCCAGCCGGCGTCCCGGAAAA
CGATTCCGAAGCCCAACCTTTCATAGAAGGCGGCGGTGGAATCGAAATCTCGTAGCACGTGCTATTCCTT
TGCCCTCGGACGAGTGCTGGGGCGTCGGTTTCCACTATCGGCGAGTACTTCTACACAGCCATCGGTCCAG
ACGGCCGCGCTTCTGCGGGCGATTTGTGTACGCCCGACAGTCCCGGCTCCGGATCGGACGATTGCGTCGC
ATCGACCCTGCGCCCAAGCTGCATCATCGAAATTGCCGTCAACCAAGCTCTGATAGAGTTGGTCAAGACC
AATGCGGAGCATATACGCCCGGAGCCGCGGCGATCCTGCAAGCTCCGGATGCCTCCGCTCGAAGTAGCGC
GTCTGCTGCTCCATACAAGCCAACCACGGCCTCCAGAAGAAGATGTTGGCGACCTCGTATTGGGAATCCC
CGAACATCGCCTCGCTCCAGTCAATGACCGCTGTTATGCGGCCATTGTCCGTCAGGACATTGTTGGAGCC
GAAATCCGCGTGCACGAGGTGCCGGACTTCGGGGCAGTCCTCGGCCCAAAGCATCAGCTCATCGAGAGCC
TGCGCGACGGACGCACTGACGGTGTCGTCCATCACAGTTTGCCAGTGATACACATGGGGATCAGCAATCG
CGCATATGAAATCACGCCATGTAGTGTATTGACCGATTCCTTGCGGTCCGAATGGGCCGAACCCGCTCGT
CTGGCTAAGATCGGCCGCAGCGATCGCATCCATGGCCTCCGCGACCGGCTGCAGAACAGCGGGCAGTTCG
GTTTCAGGCAGGTCTTGCAACGTGACACCCTGTGCACGGCGGGAGATGCAATAGGTCAGGCTCTCGCTGA
ATTCCCCAATGTCAAGCACTTCCGGAATCGGGAGCGCGGCCGATGCAAAGTGCCGATAAACATAACGATC
TTTGTAGAAACCATCGGCGCAGCTATTTACCCGCAGGACATATCCACGCCCTCCTACATCGAAGCTGAAA
GCACGAGATTCTTCGCCCTCCGAGAGCTGCATCAGGTCGGAGACGCTGTCGAACTTTTCGATCAGAAACT
TCTCGACAGACGTCGCGGTGAGTTCAGGCTTTTTCATCACGTGCTGATCAGATCCGAAAATGGATATACA
AGCTCCCGGGAGCTTTTTGCAAAAGCCTAGGCCTCCAAAAAAGCCTCCCCACTACTTCTGGAATAGCTCA
GAGGCAGAGGCGGCCTCGGCCTCTGCATAAATAAAAAAAATTAGTCAGCCATGGGGCGGAGAATGGGCGG
AACTGGGCGGAGTTAGGGGCGGGATGGGCGGAGTTAGGGGCGGGACTATGGTTGCTGACTAATTGAGATG
CATGCTTTGCATACTTCTGCCTGCTGGGGAGCCTGGGGACTTTCCACACCTGGTTGCTAACTAATTGAGA
TGCATGCTTTGCATACTTCTGCCTGCTGGAAATAACTTCGTATAGCATACATTATACGAACGGTACTCGA
GGGG
