>Addgene plasmid #45584 | pQuantA-hygro-amp | addgene partial sequence | sequence record 66560 | SV40pro_F
CAGAAGTAGTGGGGAGGCTTTTTTGGAGGCCTAGGCTTTTGCAAAAAGCTCCCGGGAGCTTGTATATCCA
TTTTCGGATCTGATCAGCACGTGATGAAAAAGCCTGAACTCACCGCGACGTCTGTCGAGAAGTTTCTGAT
CGAAAAGTTCGACAGCGTCTCCGACCTGATGCAGCTCTCGGAGGGCGAAGAATCTCGTGCTTTCAGCTTC
GATGTAGGAGGGCGTGGATATGTCCTGCGGGTAAATAGCTGCGCCGATGGTTTCTACAAAGATCGTTATG
TTTATCGGCACTTTGCATCGGCCGCGCTCCCGATTCCGGAAGTGCTTGACATTGGGGAATTCAGCGAGAG
CCTGACCTATTGCATCTCCCGCCGTGCACAGGGTGTCACGTTGCAAGACCTGCCTGAAACCGAACTGCCC
GCTGTTCTGCAGCCGGTCGCGGAGGCCATGGATGCGATCGCTGCGGCCGATCTTAGCCAGACGAGCGGGT
TCGGCCCATTCGGACCGCAAGGAATCGGTCAATACACTACATGGCGTGATTTCATATGCGCGATTGCTGA
TCCCCATGTGTATCACTGGCAAACTGTGATGGACGACACCGTCAGTGCGTCCGTCGCGCAGGCTCTCGAT
GAGCTGATGCTTTGGGCCGAGGACTGCCCCGAAGTCCGGCACCTCGTGCACGCGGATTTCGGCTCCAACA
ATGTCCTGACGGACAATGGCCGCATAACAGCGGTCATTGACTGGAGCGAGGCGATGTTCGGGGATTCCCA
ATACGAGGTCGCCAACATCTTCTTCTGGAGGCCGTGGTTGGCTTGTATGGAGCAGCAGACGCGCTACTTC
GAGCGGAGGCATCCGGAGCTTGCAGGATCGCCGCGGCTCCGGGCGTATATGCTCCGCATTG
