>Addgene plasmid #45584 | pQuantA-hygro-amp | addgene partial sequence | sequence record 66563 | SV40pro-R 5'-cgggactatggttgctgact-3'
CTTCTGCCTGCTGGGGAGCCTGGGGACTTTCCACACCTGGTTGCTAACTAATTGAGATGCATGCTTTGCA
TACTTCTGCCTGCTGGAAATAACTTCGTATAGCATACATTATACGAACGGTACTCGAGGGGAAGCTTGCC
GCCGATATCACCAGCCTGTACAAGGGCGAGAATTTGTATTTTCAGGGTGAGCTCAAAACCGCGGCTCTTG
CGCAACACGATGAAGCCGTGGACAACAAATTCAACAAAGAACAACAAAACGCGTTCTATGAGATCTTACA
TTTACCTAACTTAAACGAAGAACAACGAAACGCCTTCATCCAAAGTTTAAAAGATGACCCAAGCCAAAGC
GCTAACCTTTTAGCGGAAGCTAAAAAGCTAAATGATGCTCAGGCGCCGAAAGTAGACAACAAATTCAACA
AAGAACAACAAAACGCGTTCTATGAGATCTTACATTTACCTAACTTAAACGAAGAACAACGAAACGCCTT
CATCCAAAGTTTAAAAGATGACCCAAGCCAAAGCGCTAACCTTTTAGCAGAAGCTAAAAAGCTAAATGGT
GCTCAGGCGCCGAAAGTAGACGCGAATTCCGCGGGGAAGTCAACCTGAACTAGTGGATCCCCTACCGTTC
GTATAGCATACATTATACGAAGTTATTGATCAACCGGACTGTTACCAACACCCACACCCCTGTGATGAAA
CAAAACCCATAAATGCGCATAAAACAAGACGAGATTGGCATGGCTTTATTTGTTTTTTCTTTTGGCGCTT
GACTCAGGATTAAAAAACTGGAATGGTGAAGGTGTCAGCAGCAGTCTTAAAATGAAACATGTTGGAGCGA
ACGCCCCCAAAGTTCTACAATGCATCTGAGGACTTTGATTGTACATTTGTTTCTTTTTTAATAGTCATTC
CAAATATTGTTATAATGCATGT
